>Addgene plasmid #191475 | pACE-K2P10.1-StrepTagII | addgene full sequence | sequence record 375173 | Addgene NGS Result
ACGTAGATCACATAAGCACCAAGCGCGTTGGCCTCATGCTTGAGGAGATTGATGAGCGCGGTGGCAATGC
CCTGCCTCCGGTGCTCGCCGGAGACTGCGAGATCATAGATATAGATCTCACTACGCGGCTGCTCAAACTT
GGGCAGAACGTAAGCCGCGAGAGCGCCAACAACCGCTTCTTGGTCGAAGGCAGCAAGCGCGATGAATGTC
TTACTACGGAGCAAGTTCCCGAGGTAATCGGAGTCCGGCTGATGTTGGGAGTAGGTGGCTACATCGCCGA
ACTCACGACCGAAAAGATCAAGAGCAGCCCGCATGGATTTGACTTGGTCAGGGCCGAGCCTACATGTGCG
AATGATGCCCATACTTGAGCCACCTAACTTTGTTTTAGGGCGACTGCCCTGCTGCGTAACATCGTTGCTG
CTGCGTAACATCGTTGCTGCTCCATAACATCAAACATCGACCCACGGCGTAACGCGCTTGCTGCTTGGAT
GCCCGAGGCATAGACTGTACAAAAAAACAGTCATAACAAGCCATGAAAACCGCCACTGCGCCGTTACCAC
CGCTGCGTTCGGTCAAGGTTCTGGACCAGTTGCGTGAGCGCATACGCTACTTGCATTACAGTTTACGAAC
CGAACAGGCTTATGTCAACTGGGTTCGTGCCTTCATCCGTTTCCACGGTGTGCGTCACCCGGCAACCTTG
GGCAGCAGCGAAGTCGCCATAACTTCGTATAGCATACATTATACGAAGTTATCTGTAACTATAACGGTCC
TAAGGTAGCGAGTTTAAACACTAGTATCGATTCGCGACCTACTCCGGAATATTAATAGATCATGGAGATA
ATTAAAATGATAACCATCTCGCAAATAAATAAGTATTTTACTGTTTTCGTAACAGTTTTGTAATAAAAAA
ACCTATAAATAACCGCCACCATGGAGGGAGCGTCCCAAGGAGGCCTGCAAACAGTGATGAAGTGGAAGAC
CGTAGTTGCCATATTTGTCGTCGTGGTCGTATATCTGGTAACCGGAGGACTTGTATTCCGTGCTCTGGAA
CAGCCGTTTGAGTCCAGTCAGAAAAACACTATTGCCCTGGAGAAGGCGGAATTCCTGAGAGACCACGTAT
GCGTATCGCCTCAGGAGCTGGAAACCCTTATTCAGCACGCACTGGACGCCGACAACGCAGGAGTCTCACC
AATTGGACAAAGTTCGAATAACAGTAGTCACTGGGACCTGGGCAGTGCTTTCTTCTTCGCAGGCACGGTA
ATCACTACCATAGGCTATGGAAATATAGCTCCTTCAACAGAGGGTGGTAAGATTTTTTGTATCCTTTATG
CTATATTCGGTATCCCACTTTTCGGTTTTCTTTTGGCTGGAATCGGAGATCAACTGGGAACTATCTTTGG
TAAATCCATCGCCCGTGTTGAGAAAGTTTTTAGGAAAAAGCAAGTCTCTCAGACCAAAATAAGAGTTATC
TCCACGATTCTGTTTATACTTGCCGGTTGTATTGTTTTCGTGACAATACCAGCAGTGATCTTCAAGTACA
TAGAGGGCTGGACGGCTCTGGAGAGCATATATTTCGTCGTAGTTACTCTTACAACTGTAGGATTTGGTGA
CTTCGTTGCCGGTGGTAATGCAGGAATCAACTATAGGGAGTGGTACAAGCCGCTTGTGTGGTTCTGGATC
CTGGTAGGCCTCGCATATTTCGCAGCCGTACTGTCAATGATAGGAGATTGGCTCCGCGTACTTTCCAAAA
AAACAAAGGAGGAAGTGGGCGAAGCTTCCTGGTCACATCCACAGTTTGAGAAATAATAATGAATGCAATT
GTTGTTGTTAACTTGTTTATTGCAGCTTATAATGGTTACAAATAAAGCAATAGCATCACAAATTTCACAA
ATAAAGCATTTTTTTCACTGCATTCTAGTTGTGGTTTGTCCAAACTCATCAATGTATCTTATCATGTCTG
GATCTGATCACTGCTTGAGCCTAGAAGATCCGGCTGCTAACAAAGCCCGAAAGGAAGCTGAGTTGGCTGC
TGCCACCGCTGAGCAATAACTATCATAACCCCTAGGGTATACCCATCTAATTGGAACCAGATAAGTGAAA
TCTAGTTCCAAACTATTTTGTCATTTTTAATTTTCGTATTAGCTTACGACGCTACACCCAGTTCCCATCT
ATTTTGTCACTCTTCCCTAAATAATCCTTAAAAACTCCATTTCCACCCCTCCCAGTTCCCAACTATTTTG
TCCGCCCACAACCGGTTGACTTGGGTCAACTGTCAGACCAAGTTTACTCATATATACTTTAGATTGATTT
AAAACTTCATTTTTAATTTAAAAGGATCTAGGTGAAGATCCTTTTTGATAATCTCATGACCAAAATCCCT
TAACGTGAGTTTTCGTTCCACTGAGCGTCAGACCCCGTAGAAAAGATCAAAGGATCTTCTTGAGATCCTT
TTTTTCTGCGCGTAATCTGCTGCTTGCAAACAAAAAAACCACCGCTACCAGCGGTGGTTTGTTTGCCGGA
TCAAGAGCTACCAACTCTTTTTCCGAAGGTAACTGGCTTCAGCAGAGCGCAGATACCAAATACTGTTCTT
CTAGTGTAGCCGTAGTTAGGCCACCACTTCAAGAACTCTGTAGCACCGCCTACATACCTCGCTCTGCTAA
TCCTGTTACCAGTGGCTGCTGCCAGTGGCGATAAGTCGTGTCTTACCGGGTTGGACTCAAGACGATAGTT
ACCGGATAAGGCGCAGCGGTCGGGCTGAACGGGGGGTTCGTGCACACAGCCCAGCTTGGAGCGAACGACC
TACACCGAACTGAGATACCTACAGCGTGAGCTATGAGAAAGCGCCACGCTTCCCGAAGGGAGAAAGGCGG
ACAGGTATCCGGTAAGCGGCAGGGTCGGAACAGGAGAGCGCACGAGGGAGCTTCCAGGGGGAAACGCCTG
GTATCTTTATAGTCCTGTCGGGTTTCGCCACCTCTGACTTGAGCGTCGATTTTTGTGATGCTCGTCAGGG
GGGCGGAGCCTATGGAAAAACGCCAGCAACGCGGCCTTTTTACGGTTCCTGGCCTTTTGCTGGCCTTTTG
CTCACATGTTCTTTCCTGCGTTATCCCCTGATTGACTTGGGTCGCTCTTCCTGTGGATGCGCAGATGCCC
TGCGTAAGCGGGTGTGGGCGGACAATAAAGTCTTAAACTGAACAAAATAGATCTAAACTATGACAATAAA
GTCTTAAACTAGACAGAATAGTTGTAAACTGAAATCAGTCCAGTTATGCTGTGAAAAAGCATACTGGACT
TTTGTTATGGCTAAAGCAAACTCTTCATTTTCTGAAGTGCAAATTGCCCGTCGTATTAAAGAGGGGCGTG
GCCAAGGGCATGTAAAGACTATATTCGCGGCGTTGTGACAATTTACCGAACAACTCCGCGGCCGGGAAGC
CGATCTCGGCTTGAACGAATTGTTAGGTGGCGGTACTTGGGTCGATATCAAAGTGCATCACTTCTTCCCG
TATGCCCAACTTTGTATAGAGAGCCACTGCGGGATCGTCACCGTAATCTGCTTGC
Features (pLannotate 1.2.2; 10 found; start..end, strand, type, name):
    620..648     -  promoter       Pc promoter: intI1 (promoter lies within the coding sequence); class 1 integron promoter
    719..752     +  protein_bind   loxP: Cre-mediated recombination occurs in the 8-bp core sequence (GCATACAT). Cre recombinase
    829..920     +  promoter       polyhedrin promoter: polh from Autographa californica; promoter for the baculovirus polyhedrin gene
    919..1773    +  CDS            KCNK10 (fragment): KCNKA_HUMAN - Also known as TREK2. Experimental evidence at protein level: Swiss-Prot protein existence level 1. Outward rectifying potassium channel. Produces rapidly activating and non-inactivating outward rectifier K(+) currents. Activated by arachidonic acid and other naturally occurring unsaturated free fatty acids. From Homo sapiens (Human).
   1830..1964    +  polyA_signal   SV40 poly(A) signal: SV40 polyadenylation signal
   1993..2042    +  CDS            SET1 (fragment): solubility-enhancement tag derived from T7 phage gene 10B
   2085..2250    -  mobile_element Tn7L: mini-Tn7 element (left end of the Tn7 transposon) Tn7
   2440..3028    +  rep_origin     ori: high-copy-number ColE1/pMB1/pBR322/pUC origin of replication
   3163..3386    -  mobile_element Tn7R: mini-Tn7 element (right end of the Tn7 transposon) Tn7
   3453..431     -  CDS            GmR (across the origin): gentamycin acetyltransferase; aacC1; confers resistance to gentamycin
