[The description below was written by a language model from this plasmid's Addgene catalogue record and pLannotate feature annotations shown in this document.]
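Description:
pACE-K2P10.1-StrepTagII is an insect-cell expression construct built on the pACEBAC1 baculovirus transfer backbone, with a total size of about 3.6 kb. It is propagated in E. coli from a high-copy ColE1/pUC-type origin and selected with gentamicin through the aacC1 acetyltransferase gene, which is annotated with a class 1 integron Pc promoter upstream of it. The backbone carries the left and right ends of Tn7. In this type of vector, these ends allow the sequence between them to be transposed into a baculoviral bacmid in a suitable E. coli host, producing recombinant baculovirus for protein production in insect cells. A single loxP site lies just upstream of the expression cassette. In the ACE vector family, such a site permits Cre-mediated fusion with other loxP-bearing plasmids to assemble multigene constructs, although the record does not indicate that this was done here.

The payload is an 873 bp insert, introduced by Gibson cloning, that encodes human K2P10.1 (TREK-2, gene KCNK10), a two-pore-domain outward rectifying potassium channel activated by arachidonic acid and other unsaturated fatty acids. The annotation detects it as a fragment of the full-length protein, so it appears to be a truncated channel construct. It carries an N144Q substitution, numbered against the canonical isoform, and a C-terminal Strep-tag II for affinity purification. Expression is driven by the strong, very late baculoviral polyhedrin promoter and terminated by an SV40 polyadenylation signal. A short downstream match to a T7 gene 10B–derived solubility tag lies outside the cassette and is probably incidental. The construct is intended for producing tagged TREK-2 protein, and the associated publication concerns lipid and metal-ion interactions of a related K2P channel.
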