Addgene plasmid #191475: pACE-K2P10.1-StrepTagII
Purpose: Expresses K2P10.1 with C-terminal StrepTagII
Depositing lab: Arthur Laganowsky. Depositing organization: Texas A&M University. Publication: Cupric Ions Selectively Modulate TRAAK-Phosphatidylserine Interactions. Zhu Y, Schrecke S, Tang S, Odenkirk MT, Walker T, Stover L, Lyu J, Zhang T, Russell D, Baker ES, Yan X, Laganowsky A. J Am Chem Soc. 2022 Apr 27;144(16):7048-7053. doi: 10.1021/jacs.2c00612. Epub 2022 Apr 14. PubMed 35421309.
Backbone
  Vector backbone: pACEBAC1
  Backbone manufacturer: Invitrogen
  Backbone size w/o insert (bp): 2682
  Total vector size (bp): 3555
  Vector type: Insect Expression
Growth in bacteria
  Bacterial resistance: Gentamicin, 10 μg/mL
  Growth temperature: 37°C
  Growth strain: DH5alpha
  Copy number: Unknown
Gene/Insert
  Gene/Insert name: K2P10.1 (alt name: TREK-2)
  Species: H. sapiens (human)
  Insert size (bp): 873
  Mutation: N144Q (uniprot P57789-1)
  Entrez Gene: KCNK10 (a.k.a. K2p10.1, PPP1R97, TREK-2, TREK2); TREK-2
  Promoter: polH
  Cloning method: Gibson Cloning
  Sequencing primers: 5′ polH; 3′ SV40_R
Terms and licenses: Academic/Nonprofit Terms; Industry Terms: Not Available to Industry
How to cite: pACE-K2P10.1-StrepTagII was a gift from Arthur Laganowsky (Addgene plasmid # 191475 ; http://n2t.net/addgene:191475 ; RRID:Addgene_191475)
